Addgene plasmid #183914: pKSB-AeU6-3gRNA
Purpose: gRNA-expressing plasmid under Aedres aegypti AAEL017763 U6 promoter
Depositing lab: Eric Marois. Publication: Combining two genetic sexing strains allows sorting of non-transgenic males for Aedes genetic control. Lutrat C, Burckbuchler M, Olmo RP, Beugnon R, Fontaine A, Akbari OS, Argiles-Herrero R, Baldet T, Bouyer J, Marois E. Commun Biol. 2023 Jun 16;6(1):646. doi: 10.1038/s42003-023-05030-7. PubMed 37328568.
Backbone
  Vector backbone: pKSB- (Addgene #62540)
  Backbone size w/o insert (bp): 2961
Growth in bacteria
  Bacterial resistance: Ampicillin, 100 μg/mL
  Growth temperature: 37°C
  Growth strain: DH5alpha
  Copy number: High Copy
Gene/Insert
  Gene/Insert name: gRNA scaffold for protospacer cloning into BbsI sites
  Promoter: Aedes aegypti U6 promoter (AAEL017763)
  Cloning method: Restriction Enzyme; 5′ cloning site BsaI (Golden Gate Cloning) (not destroyed); 3′ cloning site BsaI (Golden Gate Cloning) (not destroyed)
  Sequencing primers: 5′ M13F; 3′ M13R
Terms and licenses: Academic/Nonprofit Terms; Industry Terms: Not Available to Industry
Depositor comments: to express a gRNA in Aedes aegypti. Module can be incorporated in a GoldenGate assembly using the BsaI sites. Please visit https://doi.org/10.1101/2022.03.11.483912 for bioRxiv preprint.
How to cite: pKSB-AeU6-3gRNA was a gift from Eric Marois (Addgene plasmid # 183914 ; http://n2t.net/addgene:183914 ; RRID:Addgene_183914)
