[The description below was written by a language model from this plasmid's Addgene catalogue record and pLannotate feature annotations shown in this document.]
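Description:
pKSB-AeU6-3gRNA is a small (about 3.5 kb) bacterial cloning plasmid that carries a guide RNA expression module intended for use in the mosquito Aedes aegypti. It is built on pKSB-, a pBluescript-type backbone, and the feature table shows the usual elements of that family: a high-copy ColE1/pUC origin for propagation in E. coli, an ampicillin resistance gene (β-lactamase) with its own promoter, an f1 phage origin, and remnants of the lac promoter/operator, lacZα and lacI regions. Fragments of the pBluescript multiple cloning site, together with T3 and T7 promoters, flank the insert.

The payload is a Pol III-type cassette in which the Aedes aegypti U6 promoter from gene AAEL017763 drives a Streptococcus pyogenes Cas9 guide RNA scaffold. The automated annotation detects only the tracrRNA-derived portion of the scaffold. The U6 promoter is not annotated, although the unannotated stretch between the upstream cloning-site fragment and the scaffold is where it would be expected to lie. According to the record, the plasmid is an empty acceptor: a chosen protospacer is cloned into BbsI sites next to the scaffold to create a complete gRNA. The whole U6-gRNA unit is bordered by BsaI sites that are retained after cloning, so it can be released as a module and combined with other parts in a Golden Gate assembly, for example to build larger transgenesis constructs. The "3" in the name is not explained in the record. The plasmid has no mosquito selection marker or transposon elements of its own. It was deposited with work on genetic sexing strains for Aedes population control, where it supplies gRNAs for Cas9-mediated genome editing.
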