Features (pLannotate 1.2.2; 14 found; start..end, strand, type, name):
     23..44      +  protein_bind   CAP binding site: CAP binding activates transcription in the presence of cAMP. E. coli catabolite activator protein
     59..89      +  promoter       lac promoter: promoter for the E. coli lac operon
     97..113     +  protein_bind   lac operator: The lac repressor binds to the lac operator to inhibit transcription in E. coli. This inhibition can be relieved by adding lactose or isopropyl-β-D-thiogalactopyranoside (IPTG). lac repressor encoded by lacI
    158..176     +  promoter       T3 promoter: promoter for bacteriophage T3 RNA polymerase
    188..252     -  misc_feature   MCS (fragment): pBluescript multiple cloning site
    655..722     +  misc_RNA       tracrRNA (fragment): trans-activating CRISPR RNA for the Streptococcus pyogenes CRISPR/Cas9 system
    779..825     -  misc_feature   MCS (fragment): pBluescript multiple cloning site
    834..852     -  promoter       T7 promoter: promoter for bacteriophage T7 RNA polymerase
    855..1012    +  CDS            lacZα (fragment): LacZα fragment of β-galactosidase; lacZ fragment
   1017..1445    +  rep_origin     f1 ori (sequence partly withheld): f1 bacteriophage origin of replication; arrow indicates direction of (+) strand synthesis
   1498..1602    +  promoter       AmpR promoter: bla
   1603..2463    +  CDS            AmpR: β-lactamase; bla; confers resistance to ampicillin, carbenicillin, and related antibiotics
   2634..3222    +  rep_origin     ori: high-copy-number ColE1/pMB1/pBR322/pUC origin of replication
   3405..10      +  CDS            lacI (fragment) (across the origin): lac repressor; lacI; The lac repressor binds to the lac operator to inhibit transcription in E. coli. This inhibition can be relieved by adding lactose or isopropyl-β-D-thiogalactopyranoside (IPTG).
>Addgene plasmid #183914 | pKSB-AeU6-3gRNA | addgene full sequence | sequence record 361376 | Addgene NGS Result
CGGGCAGTGAGCGCAACGCAATTAATGTGAGTTAGCTCACTCATTAGGCACCCCAGGCTTTACACTTTAT
GCTTCCGGCTCGTATGTTGTGTGGAATTGTGAGCGGATAACAATTTCACACAGGAAACAGCTATGACCAT
GATTACGCCAAGCTCGAAATTAACCCTCACTAAAGGGAACAAAAGCTGGTACCGGGCCCCCCCTCGAGGT
CGACGGTATCGATAAGCTTGATATCGAATTCCTGCAGCCCGGTCTCATGTTCGTTCTTCAACACCTCTCC
ATGGTGATAACGGATACGGTTTCATTGTCAGCATCCATCCTCCGAAAAATACATTACGCCTTGAAATATG
CAATCGCAAACACGGATCTGTTTGGAACATTTATTTTACTATGAAGAGATGCGATAGGTAATATTTATTT
GAGCGTTTAAGATACTCATTGTTCTCTCAAAGAATGTCATTGAAAGCCAACGAGGTCAAATCAAATATTA
TAATAAAAAGGTCAAAGAGGACTAACTTAAAGCTCTCTTTATGGATAGGAAAAAATATTTTCGCCCATCG
CTAGAACTTTTACCGTTTCCATTGAGTATATAACTAAGATGAATGAGGCTAATTGATGCAGTCTTCGAGA
AGACCTGTTTCAGAGCTATGCTGGAAACAGCATAGCAAGTTGAAATAAGGCTAGTCCGTTATCAACTTGA
AAAAGTGGCACCGAGTCGGTGCTTTTTTAAGATGCTTCGGCAATTAATAATAAGGAATGGTAAAGCATTC
TCTAGAGACCGGGGGATCCACTAGTTCTAGAGCGGCCGCCACCGCGGTGGAGCTCCAATTCGCCCTATAG
TGAGTCGTATTACAATTCACTGGCCGTCGTTTTACAACGTCGTGACTGGGAAAACCCTGGCGTTACCCAA
CTTAATCGCCTTGCAGCACATCCCCCTTTCGCCAGCTGGCGTAATAGCGAAGAGGCCCGCACCGATCGCC
CTTCCCAACAGTTGCGCAGCCTGAATGGCGAATGGG
[124 nt withheld, positions 1017-1140]
C
[91 nt withheld, positions 1142-1232]
A
[49 nt withheld, positions 1234-1282]
CCTTTGACGTTGGAGTCCACGTTCTTT
[37 nt withheld, positions 1310-1346]
ACCCTATCTCGGTCTATTCTTTTGATTTATAAGGGATTTTGCCGATTTCGGCCTATTGGTTAAAAAATGA
GCTGATTTAACAAAAATTTAACGCGAATTTTAACAAAATATTAACGCTTACAATTTAGGTGGCACTTTTC
GGGGAAATGTGCGCGGAACCCCTATTTGTTTATTTTTCTAAATACATTCAAATATGTATCCGCTCATGAG
ACAATAACCCTGATAAATGCTTCAATAATATTGAAAAAGGAAGAGTATGAGTATTCAACATTTCCGTGTC
GCCCTTATTCCCTTTTTTGCGGCATTTTGCCTTCCTGTTTTTGCTCACCCAGAAACGCTGGTGAAAGTAA
AAGATGCTGAAGATCAGTTGGGTGCACGAGTGGGTTACATCGAACTGGATCTCAACAGCGGTAAGATCCT
TGAGAGTTTTCGCCCCGAAGAACGTTTTCCAATGATGAGCACTTTTAAAGTTCTGCTATGTGGCGCGGTA
TTATCCCGTATTGACGCCGGGCAAGAGCAACTCGGTCGCCGCATACACTATTCTCAGAATGACTTGGTTG
AGTACTCACCAGTCACAGAAAAGCATCTTACGGATGGCATGACAGTAAGAGAATTATGCAGTGCTGCCAT
AACCATGAGTGATAACACTGCGGCCAACTTACTTCTGACAACGATCGGAGGACCGAAGGAGCTAACCGCT
TTTTTGCACAACATGGGGGATCATGTAACTCGCCTTGATCGTTGGGAACCGGAGCTGAATGAAGCCATAC
CAAACGACGAGCGTGACACCACGATGCCTGTAGCAATGGCAACAACGTTGCGCAAACTATTAACTGGCGA
ACTACTTACTCTAGCTTCCCGGCAACAATTAATAGACTGGATGGAGGCGGATAAAGTTGCAGGACCACTT
CTGCGCTCGGCCCTTCCGGCTGGCTGGTTTATTGCTGATAAATCTGGAGCCGGTGAGCGTGGATCTCGCG
GTATCATTGCAGCACTGGGGCCAGATGGTAAGCCCTCCCGTATCGTAGTTATCTACACGACGGGGAGTCA
GGCAACTATGGATGAACGAAATAGACAGATCGCTGAGATAGGTGCCTCACTGATTAAGCATTGGTAACTG
TCAGACCAAGTTTACTCATATATACTTTAGATTGATTTAAAACTTCATTTTTAATTTAAAAGGATCTAGG
TGAAGATCCTTTTTGATAATCTCATGACCAAAATCCCTTAACGTGAGTTTTCGTTCCACTGAGCGTCAGA
CCCCGTAGAAAAGATCAAAGGATCTTCTTGAGATCCTTTTTTTCTGCGCGTAATCTGCTGCTTGCAAACA
AAAAAACCACCGCTACCAGCGGTGGTTTGTTTGCCGGATCAAGAGCTACCAACTCTTTTTCCGAAGGTAA
CTGGCTTCAGCAGAGCGCAGATACCAAATACTGTTCTTCTAGTGTAGCCGTAGTTAGGCCACCACTTCAA
GAACTCTGTAGCACCGCCTACATACCTCGCTCTGCTAATCCTGTTACCAGTGGCTGCTGCCAGTGGCGAT
AAGTCGTGTCTTACCGGGTTGGACTCAAGACGATAGTTACCGGATAAGGCGCAGCGGTCGGGCTGAACGG
GGGGTTCGTGCACACAGCCCAGCTTGGAGCGAACGACCTACACCGAACTGAGATACCTACAGCGTGAGCT
ATGAGAAAGCGCCACGCTTCCCGAAGGGAGAAAGGCGGACAGGTATCCGGTAAGCGGCAGGGTCGGAACA
GGAGAGCGCACGAGGGAGCTTCCAGGGGGAAACGCCTGGTATCTTTATAGTCCTGTCGGGTTTCGCCACC
TCTGACTTGAGCGTCGATTTTTGTGATGCTCGTCAGGGGGGCGGAGCCTATGGAAAAACGCCAGCAACGC
GGCCTTTTTACGGTTCCTGGCCTTTTGCTGGCCTTTTGCTCACATGTTCTTTCCTGCGTTATCCCCTGAT
TCTGTGGATAACCGTATTACCGCCTTTGAGTGAGCTGATACCGCTCGCCGCAGCCGAACGACCGAGCGCA
GCGAGTCAGTGAGCGAGGAAGCGGAAGAGCGCCCAATACGCAAACCGCCTCTCCCCGCGCGTTGGCCGAT
TCATTAATGCAGCTGGCACGACAGGTTTCCCGACTGGAAAG
